Addgene plasmid #11496: pCI-Neo-mdm2C438L/2854
Depositing lab: Allan Weissman. Depositing organization: National Cancer Institute (NCI). Publication: Mdm2 is a RING finger-dependent ubiquitin protein ligase for itself and p53. Fang S, Jensen JP, Ludwig RL, Vousden KH, Weissman AM. J Biol Chem. 2000 Mar 24. 275(12):8945-51. 10.1074/jbc.275.12.8945 PubMed 10722742.
Backbone
  Vector backbone: pCI-Neo
  Backbone manufacturer: Promega
  Backbone size w/o insert (bp): 5400
  Vector type: Mammalian Expression
  Selectable markers: Neomycin (select with G418)
Growth in bacteria
  Bacterial resistance: Ampicillin, 100 μg/mL
  Growth temperature: 37°C
  Growth strain: DH5alpha
  Copy number: High Copy
Gene/Insert
  Gene/Insert name: mdm2 (alt name: hdm2)
  Species: H. sapiens (human)
  Insert size (bp): 2000
  Mutation: C438L
  GenBank ID: NM_002392
  Entrez Gene: MDM2 (a.k.a. ACTFS, HDMX, LSKB, hdm2)
  Cloning method: Restriction Enzyme; 5′ cloning site EcoR I (not destroyed); 3′ cloning site EcoR I (not destroyed)
  Sequencing primers: 5′ T7; 3′ T3
Resource information
  A portion of this plasmid was derived from a plasmid made by: AJ Levine, Princeton Univ PMID 8529093
Terms and licenses: Academic/Nonprofit Terms; Industry Terms: Not Available to Industry
How to cite: pCI-Neo-mdm2C438L/2854 was a gift from Allan Weissman (Addgene plasmid # 11496 ; http://n2t.net/addgene:11496 ; RRID:Addgene_11496)
