[The description below was written by a language model from this plasmid's Addgene catalogue record.]
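Description:
pCI-Neo-mdm2C438L/2854 is a mammalian expression plasmid built on the commercial pCI-Neo backbone (about 5.4 kb without insert) and carrying a roughly 2 kb human MDM2 (hdm2) cDNA with a C438L point mutation. It is maintained in E. coli as a high-copy plasmid under ampicillin selection. The backbone also provides a neomycin resistance marker, so transfected mammalian cells can be selected with G418, allowing either transient expression or derivation of stable lines. The record does not list the promoter or other regulatory elements explicitly. pCI-Neo as a standard vector drives its insert from the CMV immediate-early enhancer/promoter, followed by a chimeric intron and an SV40 late polyadenylation signal. The T7 and T3 sequencing primers named in the entry match the phage promoter sites that flank its cloning region. The insert was cloned into a single EcoRI site, which is retained at both ends, so the fragment can be excised with that one enzyme. This cloning was non-directional, and the record does not comment on insert orientation. No epitope tag or reporter is recorded.

MDM2 is the E3 ubiquitin ligase that negatively regulates p53, and its activity depends on a C-terminal RING finger domain. The associated study concerns MDM2 as a RING finger-dependent ligase for itself and for p53, which suggests that the C438L substitution alters a RING cysteine to impair ligase activity, although the entry does not describe the mutation's effect. The construct would typically be used alongside wild-type MDM2 in transfected cells to test how far ubiquitination, MDM2 autoubiquitination and p53 degradation depend on an intact RING finger. Part of the plasmid was derived from an earlier MDM2 construct made in another laboratory.
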