>Addgene plasmid #11496 | pCI-Neo-mdm2C438L/2854 | addgene partial sequence | sequence record 18303 | T7 5'-TAATACGACTCACTATAGGG-3'
TACCAACATAGTCTGTACCTACTGTATGGTGCTGTAACCACCTCACAGATTCCAGCTTCGGAACAAGAGA
CCCTGGTTAGACCAAAGCCATTGCTTTTGAAGTTATTAAAGTCTGTTGGTGCACAAAAAGACACTTATAC
TATGAAAGAGGTTCTTTTTTATCTTGGCCAGTATATTATGACTAAACGATTATATGATGAGAAGCAACAA
CATATTGTATATTGTTCAAATGATCTTCTAGGAGATTTGTTTGGCGTGCCAAGCTTCTCTGTGAAAGAGC
ACAGGAAAATATATACCATGATCTACAGGAACTTGGTAGTAGTCAATCAGCAGGAATCATCGGACTCAGG
TACATCTGTGAGTGAGAACAGGTGTCACCTTGAAGGTGGGAGTGATCAAAAGGACCTTGTACAAGAGCTT
CAGGAAGAGAAACCTTCATCTTCACATTTGGTTTCTAGACCATCTACCTCATCTAGAAGGAGAGCAATTA
GTGAGACAGAATAAAATTCAGATGAATTATCTGGTGAACGACAAAGAAAACGCCACAAATCTGATAGTAT
TTCCCTTTCCTCTGATGAAAGCCTGGCTCTGTGTGTAATAAGGGAGATATGTTGTGAAAG
